>Addgene plasmid #124290 | NFATc4-CRISPR-gRNA#exon5-(pSpCas9(BB)-2A-Puro (PX459) V2.0) | addgene partial sequence | sequence record 240496 | Addgene Partial NGS Result
GTGCGGCGGCAGCCAATCAGAGCGGCGCGCTCCGAAAGTTTCCTTTTATGGCGAGGCGGCGGCGGCGGCG
GCCCTATAAAAAGCGAAGCGCGCGGCGGGCGGGAGTCGCTGCGCGCTGCCTTCGCCCCGTGCCCCGCTCC
GCCGCCGCCTCGCGCCGCCCGCCCCGGCTCTGACTGACCGCGTTACTCCCACAGGTGAGCGGGCGGGACG
GCCCTTCTCCTCCGGGCTGTAATTAGCTGAGCAAGAGGTAAGGGTTTAAGGGATGGTTGGTTGGTGGGGT
ATTAATGTTTAATTACCTGGAGCACCTGCCTGAAATCACTTTTTTTCAGGTTGGACCGGTGCCACCATGG
ACTATAAGGACCACGACGGAGACTACAAGGATCATGATATTGATTACAAAGACGATGACGATAAGATGGC
CCCAAAGAAGAAGCGGAAGGTCGGTATCCACGGAGTCCCAGCAGCCGACAAGAAGTACAGCATCGGCCTG
GACATCGGCACCAACTCTGTGGGCTGGGCCGTGATCACCGACGAGTACAAGGTGCCCAGCAAGAAATTCA
AGGTGCTGGGCAACACCGACCGGCACAGCATCAAGAAGAACCTGATCGGAGCCCTGCTGTTCGACAGCGG
CGAAACAGCCGAGGCCACCCGGCTGAAGAGAACCGCCAGAAGAAGATACACCAGACGGAAGAACCGGATC
TGCTATCTGCAAGAGATCTTCAGCAACGAGATGGCCAAGGTGGACGACAGCTTCTTCCACAGACTGGAAG
AGTCCTTCCTGGTGGAAGAGGATAAGAAGCACGAGCGGCACCCCATCTTCGGCAACATCGTGGACGAGGT
GGCCTACCACGAGAAGTACCCCACCATCTACCACCTGAGAAAGAAACTGGTGGACAGCACCGACAAGGCC
GACCTGCGGCTGATCTATCTGGCCCTGGCCCACATGATCAAGTTCCGGGGCCACTTCCTGATCGAGGGCG
ACCTGAACCCCGACAACAGCGACGTGGACAAGCTGTTCATCCAGCTGGTGCAGACCTACAACCAGCTGTT
CGAGGAAAACCCCATCAACGCCAGCGGCGTGGACGCCAAGGCCATCCTGTCTGCCAGACTGAGCAAGAGC
AGACGGCTGGAAAATCTGATCGCCCAGCTGCCCGGCGAGAAGAAGAATGGCCTGTTCGGAAACCTGATTG
CCCTGAGCCTGGGCCTGACCCCCAACTTCAAGAGCAACTTCGACCTGGCCGAGGATGCCAAACTGCAGCT
GAGCAAGGACACCTACGACGACGACCTGGACAACCTGCTGGCCCAGATCGGCGACCAGTACGCCGACCTG
TTTCTGGCCGCCAAGAACCTGTCCGACGCCATCCTGCTGAGCGACATCCTGAGAGTGAACACCGAGATCA
CCAAGGCCCCCCTGAGCGCCTCTATGATCAAGAGATACGACGAGCACCACCAGGACCTGACCCTGCTGAA
AGCTCTCGTGCGGCAGCAGCTGCCTGAGAAGTACAAAGAGATTTTCTTCGACCAGAGCAAGAACGGCTAC
GCCGGCTACATTGACGGCGGAGCCAGCCAGGAAGAGTTCTACAAGTTCATCAAGCCCATCCTGGAAAAGA
TGGACGGCACCGAGGAACTGCTCGTGAAGCTGAACAGAGAGGACCTGCTGCGGAAGCAGCGGACCTTCGA
CAACGGCAGCATCCCCCACCAGATCCACCTGGGAGAGCTGCACGCCATTCTGCGGCGGCAGGAAGATTTT
TACCCATTCCTGAAGGACAACCGGGAAAAGATCGAGAAGATCCTGACCTTCCGCATCCCCTACTACGTGG
GCCCTCTGGCCAGGGGAAACAGCAGATTCGCCTGGATGACCAGAAAGAGCGAGGAAACCATCACCCCCTG
GAACTTCGAGGAAGTGGTGGACAAGGGCGCTTCCGCCCAGAGCTTCATCGAGCGGATGACCAACTTCGAT
AAGAACCTGCCCAACGAGAAGGTGCTGCCCAAGCACAGCCTGCTGTACGAGTACTTCACCGTGTATAACG
AGCTGACCAAAGTGAAATACGTGACCGAGGGAATGAGAAAGCCCGCCTTCCTGAGCGGCGAGCAGAAAAA
GGCCATCGTGGACCTGCTGTTCAAGACCAACCGGAAAGTGACCGTGAAGCAGCTGAAAGAGGACTACTTC
AAGAAAATCGAGTGCTTCGACTCCGTGGAAATCTCCGGCGTGGAAGATCGGTTCAACGCCTCCCTGGGCA
CATACCACGATCTGCTGAAAATTATCAAGGACAAGGACTTCCTGGACAATGAGGAAAACGAGGACATTCT
GGAAGATATCGTGCTGACCCTGACACTGTTTGAGGACAGAGAGATGATCGAGGAACGGCTGAAAACCTAT
GCCCACCTGTTCGACGACAAAGTGATGAAGCAGCTGAAGCGGCGGAGATACACCGGCTGGGGCAGGCTGA
GCCGGAAGCTGATCAACGGCATCCGGGACAAGCAGTCCGGCAAGACAATCCTGGATTTCCTGAAGTCCGA
CGGCTTCGCCAACAGAAACTTCATGCAGCTGATCCACGACGACAGCCTGACCTTTAAAGAGGACATCCAG
AAAGCCCAGGTGTCCGGCCAGGGCGATAGCCTGCACGAGCACATTGCCAATCTGGCCGGCAGCCCCGCCA
TTAAGAAGGGCATCCTGCAGACAGTGAAGGTGGTGGACGAGCTCGTGAAAGTGATGGGCCGGCACAAGCC
CGAGAACATCGTGATCGAAATGGCCAGAGAGAACCAGACCACCCAGAAGGGACAGAAGAACAGCCGCGAG
AGAATGAAGCGGATCGAAGAGGGCATCAAAGAGCTGGGCAGCCAGATCCTGAAAGAACACCCCGTGGAAA
ACACCCAGCTGCAGAACGAGAAGCTGTACCTGTACTACCTGCAGAATGGGCGGGATATGTACGTGGACCA
GGAACTGGACATCAACCGGCTGTCCGACTACGATGTGGACCATATCGTGCCTCAGAGCTTTCTGAAGGAC
GACTCCATCGACAACAAGGTGCTGACCAGAAGCGACAAGAACCGGGGCAAGAGCGACAACGTGCCCTCCG
AAGAGGTCGTGAAGAAGATGAAGAACTACTGGCGGCAGCTGCTGAACGCCAAGCTGATTACCCAGAGAAA
GTTCGACAATCTGACCAAGGCCGAGAGAGGCGGCCTGAGCGAACTGGATAAGGCCGGCTTCATCAAGAGA
CAGCTGGTGGAAACCCGGCAGATCACAAAGCACGTGGCACAGATCCTGGACTCCCGGATGAACACTAAGT
ACGACGAGAATGACAAGCTGATCCGGGAAGTGAAAGTGATCACCCTGAAGTCCAAGCTGGTGTCCGATTT
CCGGAAGGATTTCCAGTTTTACAAAGTGCGCGAGATCAACAACTACCACCACGCCCACGACGCCTACCTG
AACGCCGTCGTGGGAACCGCCCTGATCAAAAAGTACCCTAAGCTGGAAAGCGAGTTCGTGTACGGCGACT
ACAAGGTGTACGACGTGCGGAAGATGATCGCCAAGAGCGAGCAGGAAATCGGCAAGGCTACCGCCAAGTA
CTTCTTCTACAGCAACATCATGAACTTTTTCAAGACCGAGATTACCCTGGCCAACGGCGAGATCCGGAAG
CGGCCTCTGATCGAGACAAACGGCGAAACCGGGGAGATCGTGTGGGATAAGGGCCGGGATTTTGCCACCG
TGCGGAAAGTGCTGAGCATGCCCCAAGTGAATATCGTGAAAAAGACCGAGGTGCAGACAGGCGGCTTCAG
CAAAGAGTCTATCCTGCCCAAGAGGAACAGCGATAAGCTGATCGCCAGAAAGAAGGACTGGGACCCTAAG
AAGTACGGCGGCTTCGACAGCCCCACCGTGGCCTATTCTGTGCTGGTGGTGGCCAAAGTGGAAAAGGGCA
AGTCCAAGAAACTGAAGAGTGTGAAAGAGCTGCTGGGGATCACCATCATGGAAAGAAGCAGCTTCGAGAA
GAATCCCATCGACTTTCTGGAAGCCAAGGGCTACAAAGAAGTGAAAAAGGACCTGATCATCAAGCTGCCT
AAGTACTCCCTGTTCGAGCTGGAAAACGGCCGGAAGAGAATGCTGGCCTCTGCCGGCGAACTGCAGAAGG
GAAACGAACTGGCCCTGCCCTCCAAATATGTGAACTTCCTGTACCTGGCCAGCCACTATGAGAAGCTGAA
GGGCTCCCCCGAGGATAATGAGCAGAAACAGCTGTTTGTGGAACAGCACAAGCACTACCTGGACGAGATC
ATCGAGCAGATCAGCGAGTTCTCCAAGAGAGTGATCCTGGCCGACGCTAATCTGGACAAAGTGCTGTCCG
CCTACAACAAGCACCGGGATAAGCCCATCAGAGAGCAGGCCGAGAATATCATCCACCTGTTTACCCTGAC
CAATCTGGGAGCCCCTGCCGCCTTCAAGTACTTTGACACCACCATCGACCGGAAGAGGTACACCAGCACC
AAAGAGGTGCTGGACGCCACCCTGATCCACCAGAGCATCACCGGCCTGTACGAGACACGGATCGACCTGT
CTCAGCTGGGAGGCGACAAAAGGCCGGCGGCCACGAAAAAGGCCGGCCAGGCAAAAAAGAAAAAGGAATT
CGGCAGTGGAGAGGGCAGAGGAAGTCTGCTAACATGCGGTGACGTCGAGGAGAATCCTGGCCCAATGACC
GAGTACAAGCCCACGGTGCGCCTCGCCACCCGCGACGACGTCCCCAGGGCCGTACGCACCCTCGCCGCCG
CGTTCGCCGACTACCCCGCCACGCGCCACACCGTCGATCCGGACCGCCACATCGAGCGGGTCACCGAGCT
GCAAGAACTCTTCCTCACGCGCGTCGGGCTCGACATCGGCAAGGTGTGGGTCGCGGACGACGGCGCCGCG
GTGGCGGTCTGGACCACGCCGGAGAGCGTCGAAGCGGGGGCGGTGTTCGCCGAGATCGGCCCGCGCATGG
CCGAGTTGAGCGGTTCCCGGCTGGCCGCGCAGCAACAGATGGAAGGCCTCCTGGCGCCGCACCGGCCCAA
GGAGCCCGCGTGGTTCCTGGCCACCGTCGGAGTCTCGCCCGACCACCAGGGCAAGGGTCTGGGCAGCGCC
GTCGTGCTCCCCGGAGTGGAGGCGGCCGAGCGCGCCGGGGTGCCCGCCTTCCTGGAGACCTCCGCGCCCC
GCAACCTCCCCTTCTACGAGCGGCTCGGCTTCACCGTCACCGCCGACGTCGAGGTGCCCGAAGGACCGCG
CACCTGGTGCATGACCCGCAAGCCCGGTGCCTGAGAATTCTAACTAGAGCTCGCTGATCAGCCTCGACTG
TGCCTTCTAGTTGCCAGCCATCTGTTGTTTGCCCCTCCCCCGTGCCTTCCTTGACCCTGGAAGGTGCCAC
TCCCACTGTCCTTTCCTAATAAAATGAGGAAATTGCATCGCATTGTCTGAGTAGGTGTCATTCTATTCTG
GGGGGTGGGGTGGGGCAGGACAGCAAGGGGGAGGATTGGGAAGAGAATAGCAGGCATGCTGGGGAGCGGC
CGCAGGAACCCCTAGTGATGGAGTTGGCCACTCCCTCTCTGCGCGCTCGCTCGCTCACTGAGGCCGGGCG
ACCAAAGGTCGCCCGACGCCCGGGCTTTGCCCGGGCGGCCTCAGTGAGCGAGCGAGCGCGCAGCTGCCTG
CAGGGGCGCCTGATGCGGTATTTTCTCCTTACGCATCTGTGCGGTATTTCACACCGCATA
[95 nt withheld, positions 5731-5825]
T
[46 nt withheld, positions 5827-5872]
C
[141 nt withheld, positions 5874-6014]
CCTTTGACGTTGGAGTCCACGTTCTTT
[37 nt withheld, positions 6042-6078]
ACTCTATCTCGGGCTATTCTTTTGATTTATAAGGGATTTTGCCGATTTCGGTCTATTGGTTAAAAAATGA
GCTGATTTAACAAAAATTTAACGCGAATTTTAACAAAATATTAACGTTTACAATTTTATGGTGCACTCTC
AGTACAATCTGCTCTGATGCCGCATAGTTAAGCCAGCCCCGACACCCGCCAACACCCGCTGACGCGCCCT
GACGGGCTTGTCTGCTCCCGGCATCCGCTTACAGACAAGCTGTGACCGTCTCCGGGAGCTGCATGTGTCA
GAGGTTTTCACCGTCATCACCGAAACGCGCGAGACGAAAGGGCCTCGTGATACGCCTATTTTTATAGGTT
AATGTCATGATAATAATGGTTTCTTAGACGTCAGGTGGCACTTTTCGGGGAAATGTGCGCGGAACCCCTA
TTTGTTTATTTTTCTAAATACATTCAAATATGTATCCGCTCATGAGACAATAACCCTGATAAATGCTTCA
ATAATATTGAAAAAGGAAGAGTATGAGTATTCAACATTTCCGTGTCGCCCTTATTCCCTTTTTTGCGGCA
TTTTGCCTTCCTGTTTTTGCTCACCCAGAAACGCTGGTGAAAGTAAAAGATGCTGAAGATCAGTTGGGTG
CACGAGTGGGTTACATCGAACTGGATCTCAACAGCGGTAAGATCCTTGAGAGTTTTCGCCCCGAAGAACG
TTTTCCAATGATGAGCACTTTTAAAGTTCTGCTATGTGGCGCGGTATTATCCCGTATTGACGCCGGGCAA
GAGCAACTCGGTCGCCGCATACACTATTCTCAGAATGACTTGGTTGAGTACTCACCAGTCACAGAAAAGC
ATCTTACGGATGGCATGACAGTAAGAGAATTATGCAGTGCTGCCATAACCATGAGTGATAACACTGCGGC
CAACTTACTTCTGACAACGATCGGAGGACCGAAGGAGCTAACCGCTTTTTTGCACAACATGGGGGATCAT
GTAACTCGCCTTGATCGTTGGGAACCGGAGCTGAATGAAGCCATACCAAACGACGAGCGTGACACCACGA
TGCCTGTAGCAATGGCAACAACGTTGCGCAAACTATTAACTGGCGAACTACTTACTCTAGCTTCCCGGCA
ACAATTAATAGACTGGATGGAGGCGGATAAAGTTGCAGGACCACTTCTGCGCTCGGCCCTTCCGGCTGGC
TGGTTTATTGCTGATAAATCTGGAGCCGGTGAGCGTGGAAGCCGCGGTATCATTGCAGCACTGGGGCCAG
ATGGTAAGCCCTCCCGTATCGTAGTTATCTACACGACGGGGAGTCAGGCAACTATGGATGAACGAAATAG
ACAGATCGCTGAGATAGGTGCCTCACTGATTAAGCATTGGTAACTGTCAGACCAAGTTTACTCATATATA
CTTTAGATTGATTTAAAACTTCATTTTTAATTTAAAAGGATCTAGGTGAAGATCCTTTTTGATAATCTCA
TGACCAAAATCCCTTAACGTGAGTTTTCGTTCCACTGAGCGTCAGACCCCGTAGAAAAGATCAAAGGATC
TTCTTGAGATCCTTTTTTTCTGCGCGTAATCTGCTGCTTGCAAACAAAAAAACCACCGCTACCAGCGGTG
GTTTGTTTGCCGGATCAAGAGCTACCAACTCTTTTTCCGAAGGTAACTGGCTTCAGCAGAGCGCAGATAC
CAAATACTGTTCTTCTAGTGTAGCCGTAGTTAGGCCACCACTTCAAGAACTCTGTAGCACCGCCTACATA
CCTCGCTCTGCTAATCCTGTTACCAGTGGCTGCTGCCAGTGGCGATAAGTCGTGTCTTACCGGGTTGGAC
TCAAGACGATAGTTACCGGATAAGGCGCAGCGGTCGGGCTGAACGGGGGGTTCGTGCACACAGCCCAGCT
TGGAGCGAACGACCTACACCGAACTGAGATACCTACAGCGTGAGCTATGAGAAAGCGCCACGCTTCCCGA
AGGGAGAAAGGCGGACAGGTATCCGGTAAGCGGCAGGGTCGGAACAGGAGAGCGCACGAGGGAGCTTCCA
GGGGGAAACGCCTGGTATCTTTATAGTCCTGTCGGGTTTCGCCACCTCTGACTTGAGCGTCGATTTTTGT
GATGCTCGTCAGGGGGGCGGAGCCTATGGAAAAACGCCAGCAACGCGGCCTTTTTACGGTTCCTGGCCTT
TTGCTGGCCTTTTGCTCACATGTGAGGGCCTATTTCCCATGATTCCTTCATATTTGCATATACGATACAA
GGCTGTTAGAGAGATAATTGGAATTAATTTGACTGTAAACACAAAGATATTAGTACAAAATACGTGACGT
AGAAAGTAATAATTTCTTGGGTAGTTTGCAGTTTTAAAATTATGTTTTAAAATGGACTATCATATGCTTA
CCGTAACTTGAAAGTATTTCGATTTCTTGGCTTTATATATCTTGTGGAAAGGACGAAACACCGGCTGCCT
GAGAACAACATGGGTTTTAGAGCTAGAAATAGCAAGTTAAAATAAGGCTAGTCCGTTATCAACTTGAAAA
AGTGGCACCGAGTCGGTGCTTTTTTGTTTTAGAGCTAGAAATAGCAAGTTAAAATAAGGCTAGTCCGTTT
TTAGCGCGTGCGCCAATTCTGCAGACAAATGGCTCTAGAGGTACCCGTTACATAACTTACGGTAAATGGC
CCGCCTGGCTGACCGCCCAACGACCCCCGCCCATTGACGTCAATAGTAACGCCAATAGGGACTTTCCATT
GACGTCAATGGGTGGAGTATTTACGGTAAACTGCCCACTTGGCAGTACATCAAGTGTATCATATGCCAAG
TACGCCCCCTATTGACGTCAATGACGGTAAATGGCCCGCCTGGCATTGTGCCCAGTACATGACCTTATGG
GACTTTCCTACTTGGCAGTACATCTACGTATTAGTCATCGCTATTACCATGGTCGAGGTGAGCCCCACGT
TCTGCTTCACTCTCCCCATCTCCCCCCCCTCCCCACCCCCAATTTTGTATTTATTTATTTTTTAATTATT
TTGTGCAGCGATGGGGGCGGGGGGGGGGG
