[The description below was written by a language model from this plasmid's Addgene catalogue record.]
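Description:
NFATc4-CRISPR-gRNA#exon5-(pSpCas9(BB)-2A-Puro (PX459) V2.0) is an all-in-one mammalian CRISPR plasmid built on the roughly 9.2 kb pSpCas9(BB)-2A-Puro (PX459) V2.0 backbone. It carries a single guide RNA directed against human NFATC4 (nuclear factor of activated T cells 4, also known as NFAT3), and the construct name indicates that the target site lies in exon 5. The plasmid is propagated in bacteria under ampicillin selection. The copy number is not recorded, and no feature table accompanies the entry, so the replication origin and the exact regulatory elements are not itemised in the record.

The insert is a 21-nucleotide guide oligonucleotide cloned into the backbone's BbsI sites, which were destroyed in the process. This places the spacer downstream of the U6 promoter, a Pol III promoter. The depositors added an extra 5′ G to the 20-nt spacer because U6 prefers G as the first transcribed nucleotide. They also note that the guide was chosen as the top-scoring candidate across several design programs and databases, with at least three mismatches, presumably to potential off-target sites. As the backbone name indicates, the same plasmid expresses Streptococcus pyogenes Cas9 linked through a 2A self-cleaving peptide to a puromycin resistance gene. Transfected cells therefore produce nuclease, guide and selection marker from one vector and can be enriched with puromycin.

The stated purpose is simply to supply an sgRNA against human NFATc4. A construct of this design is typically used to introduce Cas9-mediated double-strand breaks in the targeted exon, disrupting or knocking out the gene in human cells.
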