Addgene plasmid #124290: NFATc4-CRISPR-gRNA#exon5-(pSpCas9(BB)-2A-Puro (PX459) V2.0)
Purpose: sgRNA against huiman NFATc4
Depositing lab: Katalin Josvay & Csaba Vizler. Depositing organization: HUN-REN Biological Research Centre Szeged (HUN-REN Szegedi Biológiai Kutatóközpont).
Backbone
  Vector backbone: pSpCas9(BB)-2A-Puro (PX459) V2.0
  Backbone manufacturer: Feng Zhang (Addgene plasmid # 62988)
  Backbone size w/o insert (bp): 9200
  Vector type: CRISPR
  Selectable markers: Puromycin
Growth in bacteria
  Bacterial resistance: Ampicillin, 100 μg/mL
  Growth temperature: 37°C
  Growth strain: NEB Stable
  Copy number: Unknown
Gene/Insert
  Gene/Insert name: NFATc4 nuclear factor of activated T cells (alt names: NFATc4; NFAT3)
  gRNA/shRNA sequence: (g)GCTGCCTGAGAACAACATGG
  Species: H. sapiens (human)
  Insert size (bp): 21
  Entrez Gene: NFATC4 (a.k.a. NF-AT3, NF-ATC4, NFAT3)
  Cloning method: Restriction Enzyme; 5′ cloning site BbsI (destroyed during cloning); 3′ cloning site BbsI (destroyed during cloning)
  Sequencing primers: 5′ U6-fw: GGGCCTATTTCCCATGATTCCTTC
Terms and licenses: Academic/Nonprofit Terms; Industry Terms: Not Available to Industry
Depositor comments: Plus "G" was routinely added because U6 promoter prefers "G" as the first transcribed nucleotide. gRNA sequence contains at least 3 mismatches, and was selected by choosing the highest scored sequence from different programs and databases.
How to cite: NFATc4-CRISPR-gRNA#exon5-(pSpCas9(BB)-2A-Puro (PX459) V2.0) was a gift from Katalin Josvay & Csaba Vizler (Addgene plasmid # 124290 ; http://n2t.net/addgene:124290 ; RRID:Addgene_124290)
